Addgene plasmid #53434: human MMP-9 promoter
Purpose: promoter activity assay
Depositing lab: Etty Benveniste & Douglas Boyd. Depositing organization: University of Texas MD Anderson Cancer Center. Publication: Transcriptional suppression of matrix metalloproteinase-9 gene expression by IFN-gamma and IFN-beta: critical role of STAT-1alpha. Ma Z, Qin H, Benveniste EN. J Immunol. 2001 Nov 1;167(9):5150-9. PubMed 11673527.
Backbone
  Vector backbone: pGL2 basic
  Backbone manufacturer: Promega
  Backbone size w/o insert (bp): 5597
  Total vector size (bp): 6400
  Vector type: Mammalian Expression, Luciferase
Growth in bacteria
  Bacterial resistance: Ampicillin, 100 μg/mL
  Growth temperature: 37°C
  Growth strain: DH5alpha
  Copy number: High Copy
Gene/Insert
  Gene/Insert name: MMP-9 promoter (alt name: matrix metallopeptidase 9 (gelatinase B, 92kDa gelatinase,)
  Species: H. sapiens (human)
  Insert size (bp): 900
  GenBank ID: NM-0049942
  Entrez Gene: MMP9 (a.k.a. CLG4B, GELB, MANDP2, MMP-9)
  Promoter: MMP9
  Tag / fusion protein: luciferase (C terminal on backbone)
  Cloning method: Restriction Enzyme; 5′ cloning site SacI (not destroyed); 3′ cloning site XhoI (not destroyed)
  Sequencing primers: 5′ none; 3′ LucNRev
Terms and licenses: Academic/Nonprofit Terms; Industry Terms: Not Available to Industry
How to cite: human MMP-9 promoter was a gift from Etty Benveniste & Douglas Boyd (Addgene plasmid # 53434 ; http://n2t.net/addgene:53434 ; RRID:Addgene_53434)
