[The description below was written by a language model from this plasmid's Addgene catalogue record and pLannotate feature annotations shown in this document.]
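Description:
The human MMP-9 promoter plasmid is a firefly luciferase reporter in which an approximately 900 bp fragment of the human MMP9 (gelatinase B) promoter has been cloned between the SacI and XhoI sites of a promoterless luciferase vector, recorded as Promega pGL2 basic. Because the backbone has no eukaryotic promoter or enhancer of its own, luciferase output in transfected mammalian cells depends on the inserted MMP9 regulatory sequence. The catalogue lists luciferase as a C-terminal "tag", but this is a transcriptional reporter arrangement, not a protein fusion. The plasmid is maintained in E. coli as a high-copy plasmid through a ColE1/pUC-type origin and is selected with ampicillin via the β-lactamase gene and its bla promoter. An f1 origin is also present, which allows single-stranded DNA production.

In the annotated sequence, a synthetic poly(A) signal and an RNA polymerase II transcriptional pause site lie upstream of the cloning region. These elements suppress read-through transcription from the backbone that would otherwise raise background signal. The unannotated stretch of roughly 800 bp between them and the luciferase coding sequence is where the MMP9 promoter presumably resides, although the feature table does not label it. An SV40 polyadenylation signal follows the reporter, and the short large T antigen, TcR and lacZα fragments are backbone remnants. The sequenced record is 5,553 nt, noticeably shorter than the 6,400 bp total given in the catalogue, and the luciferase is annotated as the luc+ version, so the actual backbone may differ from the one recorded.

The stated purpose is promoter activity assays. The associated work examined transcriptional suppression of MMP-9 expression by interferon-γ and interferon-β and the role of STAT-1α.
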