Features (pLannotate 1.2.2; 11 found; start..end, strand, type, name):
     74..122     +  polyA_signal   poly(A) signal: synthetic polyadenylation signal
    136..227     +  misc_feature   pause site: RNA polymerase II transcriptional pause signal from the human α2 globin gene
   1057..2709    +  CDS            luciferase: firefly luciferase; luc+; enhanced luc+ version of the luciferase gene
   2750..2871    -  polyA_signal   SV40 poly(A) signal: SV40 polyadenylation signal
   2894..2962    -  CDS            large T antigen (fragment): large T antigen from SV40 (simian virus 40)
   2978..3110    +  CDS            TcR (fragment): tetracycline efflux protein; tet; confers resistance to tetracycline
   3290..3878    -  rep_origin     ori: high-copy-number ColE1/pMB1/pBR322/pUC origin of replication
   4049..4909    -  CDS            AmpR: β-lactamase; bla; confers resistance to ampicillin, carbenicillin, and related antibiotics
   4910..5014    -  promoter       AmpR promoter: bla
   5041..5469    +  rep_origin     f1 ori (sequence partly withheld): f1 bacteriophage origin of replication; arrow indicates direction of (+) strand synthesis
   5501..15      -  CDS            lacZα (fragment) (across the origin): LacZα fragment of β-galactosidase; lacZ fragment
>Addgene plasmid #53434 | human MMP-9 promoter | addgene full sequence | sequence record 445009 | Addgene NGS Result
CGCTATTACGCCAGCCCAAGCTACCATGATAAGTAAGTAATATTAAGGTACGGGAGGTACTTGGAGCGGC
CGCAATAAAATATCTTTATTTTCATTACATCTGTGTGTTGGTTTTTTGTGTGAATCGATAGTACTAACAT
ACGCTCTCCATCAAAACAAAACGAAACAAAACAAACTAGCAAAATAGGCTGTCCCCAGTGCAAGTGCAGG
TGCCAGAACATTTCTCTATCGATAGGTACCGAGCTCTTACGCGTGCTAGCCCCTAGAGGCTGCTACTGTC
CCCTTTACTGCCCTGAAGATTCAGCCTGCGGAAGACAGGGGGTTGCCCCAGTGGAATTCCCCAGCCTTGC
CTAGCAGAGCCCATTCCTTCCGCCCCCAGATGAAGCAGGGAGAGGAAGCTGAGTCAAAGAAGGCTGTCAG
GGAGGGAAAAAGAGGACAGAGCCTGGAGTGTGGGGAGGGGTTTGGGGAGGATATCTGACCTGGGAGGGGG
TGTTGCAAAAGGCCAAGGATGGGCCAGGGGGATCATTAGTTTCAGAAAGAAGTCTCAGGGAGTCTTCCAT
CACTTTCCCTTGGCTGACCACTGGAGGCTTTCAGACCAAGGGATGGGGGATCCCTCCAGCTTCATCCCCC
TCCCTCCCTTTCATACAGTTCCCACAAGCTCTGCAGTTTGCAAAACCCTACCCCTCCCCTGAGGGCCTGC
GGTTTCCTGCGGGTCTGGGGTCTTGCCTGACTTGGCAGTGGAGACTGCGGGCAGTGGAGAGAGGAGGAGG
TGGTGTAAGCCCTTTCTCATGCTGGTGCTGCCACACACACACACACACACACACACACACACACACACAC
ACCCTGACCCCTGAGTCAGCACTTGCCTGTCAAGGAGGGGTGGGGTCACAGGAGCGCCTCCTTAAAGCCC
CCACAACAGCAGCTGCAGTCAGACACCTCTGCCCTCACCATGAGTCTCTGGCAGCCCCTGGTCCTGGTGC
TCCTGGGGATCCTCTAGGGGCTCGAGATCTGCGATCTAAGTAAGCTTGGCATTCCGGTACTGTTGGTAAA
GCCACCATGGAAGACGCCAAAAACATAAAGAAAGGCCCGGCGCCATTCTATCCGCTGGAAGATGGAACCG
CTGGAGAGCAACTGCATAAGGCTATGAAGAGATACGCCCTGGTTCCTGGAACAATTGCTTTTACAGATGC
ACATATCGAGGTGGACATCACTTACGCTGAGTACTTCGAAATGTCCGTTCGGTTGGCAGAAGCTATGAAA
CGATATGGGCTGAATACAAATCACAGAATCGTCGTATGCAGTGAAAACTCTCTTCAATTCTTTATGCCGG
TGTTGGGCGCGTTATTTATCGGAGTTGCAGTTGCGCCCGCGAACGACATTTATAATGAACGTGAATTGCT
CAACAGTATGGGCATTTCGCAGCCTACCGTGGTGTTCGTTTCCAAAAAGGGGTTGCAAAAAATTTTGAAC
GTGCAAAAAAAGCTCCCAATCATCCAAAAAATTATTATCATGGATTCTAAAACGGATTACCAGGGATTTC
AGTCGATGTACACGTTCGTCACATCTCATCTACCTCCCGGTTTTAATGAATACGATTTTGTGCCAGAGTC
CTTCGATAGGGACAAGACAATTGCACTGATCATGAACTCCTCTGGATCTACTGGTCTGCCTAAAGGTGTC
GCTCTGCCTCATAGAACTGCCTGCGTGAGATTCTCGCATGCCAGAGATCCTATTTTTGGCAATCAAATCA
TTCCGGATACTGCGATTTTAAGTGTTGTTCCATTCCATCACGGTTTTGGAATGTTTACTACACTCGGATA
TTTGATATGTGGATTTCGAGTCGTCTTAATGTATAGATTTGAAGAAGAGCTGTTTCTGAGGAGCCTTCAG
GATTACAAGATTCAAAGTGCGCTGCTGGTGCCAACCCTATTCTCCTTCTTCGCCAAAAGCACTCTGATTG
ACAAATACGATTTATCTAATTTACACGAAATTGCTTCTGGTGGCGCTCCCCTCTCTAAGGAAGTCGGGGA
AGCGGTTGCCAAGAGGTTCCATCTGCCAGGTATCAGGCAAGGATATGGGCTCACTGAGACTACATCAGCT
ATTCTGATTACACCCGAGGGGGATGATAAACCGGGCGCGGTCGGTAAAGTTGTTCCATTTTTTGAAGCGA
AGGTTGTGGATCTGGATACCGGGAAAACGCTGGGCGTTAATCAAAGAGGCGAACTGTGTGTGAGAGGTCC
TATGATTATGTCCGGTTATGTAAACAATCCGGAAGCGACCAACGCCTTGATTGACAAGGATGGATGGCTA
CATTCTGGAGACATAGCTTACTGGGACGAAGACGAACACTTCTTCATCGTTGACCGCCTGAAGTCTCTGA
TTAAGTACAAAGGCTATCAGGTGGCTCCCGCTGAATTGGAATCCATCTTGCTCCAACACCCCAACATCTT
CGACGCAGGTGTCGCAGGTCTTCCCGACGATGACGCCGGTGAACTTCCCGCCGCCGTTGTTGTTTTGGAG
CACGGAAAGACGATGACGGAAAAAGAGATCGTGGATTACGTCGCCAGTCAAGTAACAACCGCGAAAAAGT
TGCGCGGAGGAGTTGTGTTTGTGGACGAAGTACCGAAAGGTCTTACCGGAAAACTCGACGCAAGAAAAAT
CAGAGAGATCCTCATAAAGGCCAAGAAGGGCGGAAAGATCGCCGTGTAATTCTAGAGTCGGGGCGGCCGG
CCGCTTCGAGCAGACATGATAAGATACATTGATGAGTTTGGACAAACCACAACTAGAATGCAGTGAAAAA
AATGCTTTATTTGTGAAATTTGTGATGCTATTGCTTTATTTGTAACCATTATAAGCTGCAATAAACAAGT
TAACAACAACAATTGCATTCATTTTATGTTTCAGGTTCAGGGGGAGGTGTGGGAGGTTTTTTAAAGCAAG
TAAAACCTCTACAAATGTGGTAAAATCGATAAGGATCCGTCGACCGATGCCCTTGAGAGCCTTCAACCCA
GTCAGCTCCTTCCGGTGGGCGCGGGGCATGACTATCGTCGCCGCACTTATGACTGTCTTCTTTATCATGC
AACTCGTAGGACAGGTGCCGGCAGCGCTCTTCCGCTTCCTCGCTCACTGACTCGCTGCGCTCGGTCGTTC
GGCTGCGGCGAGCGGTATCAGCTCACTCAAAGGCGGTAATACGGTTATCCACAGAATCAGGGGATAACGC
AGGAAAGAACATGTGAGCAAAAGGCCAGCAAAAGGCCAGGAACCGTAAAAAGGCCGCGTTGCTGGCGTTT
TTCCATAGGCTCCGCCCCCCTGACGAGCATCACAAAAATCGACGCTCAAGTCAGAGGTGGCGAAACCCGA
CAGGACTATAAAGATACCAGGCGTTTCCCCCTGGAAGCTCCCTCGTGCGCTCTCCTGTTCCGACCCTGCC
GCTTACCGGATACCTGTCCGCCTTTCTCCCTTCGGGAAGCGTGGCGCTTTCTCATAGCTCACGCTGTAGG
TATCTCAGTTCGGTGTAGGTCGTTCGCTCCAAGCTGGGCTGTGTGCACGAACCCCCCGTTCAGCCCGACC
GCTGCGCCTTATCCGGTAACTATCGTCTTGAGTCCAACCCGGTAAGACACGACTTATCGCCACTGGCAGC
AGCCACTGGTAACAGGATTAGCAGAGCGAGGTATGTAGGCGGTGCTACAGAGTTCTTGAAGTGGTGGCCT
AACTACGGCTACACTAGAAGAACAGTATTTGGTATCTGCGCTCTGCTGAAGCCAGTTACCTTCGGAAAAA
GAGTTGGTAGCTCTTGATCCGGCAAACAAACCACCGCTGGTAGCGGTGGTTTTTTTGTTTGCAAGCAGCA
GATTACGCGCAGAAAAAAAGGATCTCAAGAAGATCCTTTGATCTTTTCTACGGGGTCTGACGCTCAGTGG
AACGAAAACTCACGTTAAGGGATTTTGGTCATGAGATTATCAAAAAGGATCTTCACCTAGATCCTTTTAA
ATTAAAAATGAAGTTTTAAATCAATCTAAAGTATATATGAGTAAACTTGGTCTGACAGTTACCAATGCTT
AATCAGTGAGGCACCTATCTCAGCGATCTGTCTATTTCGTTCATCCATAGTTGCCTGACTCCCCGTCGTG
TAGATAACTACGATACGGGAGGGCTTACCATCTGGCCCCAGTGCTGCAATGATACCGCGAGACCCACGCT
CACCGGCTCCAGATTTATCAGCAATAAACCAGCCAGCCGGAAGGGCCGAGCGCAGAAGTGGTCCTGCAAC
TTTATCCGCCTCCATCCAGTCTATTAATTGTTGCCGGGAAGCTAGAGTAAGTAGTTCGCCAGTTAATAGT
TTGCGCAACGTTGTTGCCATTGCTACAGGCATCGTGGTGTCACGCTCGTCGTTTGGTATGGCTTCATTCA
GCTCCGGTTCCCAACGATCAAGGCGAGTTACATGATCCCCCATGTTGTGCAAAAAAGCGGTTAGCTCCTT
CGGTCCTCCGATCGTTGTCAGAAGTAAGTTGGCCGCAGTGTTATCACTCATGGTTATGGCAGCACTGCAT
AATTCTCTTACTGTCATGCCATCCGTAAGATGCTTTTCTGTGACTGGTGAGTACTCAACCAAGTCATTCT
GAGAATAGTGTATGCGGCGACCGAGTTGCTCTTGCCCGGCGTCAATACGGGATAATACCGCGCCACATAG
CAGAACTTTAAAAGTGCTCATCATTGGAAAACGTTCTTCGGGGCGAAAACTCTCAAGGATCTTACCGCTG
TTGAGATCCAGTTCGATGTAACCCACTCGTGCACCCAACTGATCTTCAGCATCTTTTACTTTCACCAGCG
TTTCTGGGTGAGCAAAAACAGGAAGGCAAAATGCCGCAAAAAAGGGAATAAGGGCGACACGGAAATGTTG
AATACTCATACTCTTCCTTTTTCAATATTATTGAAGCATTTATCAGGGTTATTGTCTCATGAGCGGATAC
ATATTTGAATGTATTTAGAAAAATAAACAAATAGGGGTTCCGCGCACATTTCCCCGAAAAGTGCCACCTG
[124 nt withheld, positions 5041-5164]
C
[91 nt withheld, positions 5166-5256]
A
[49 nt withheld, positions 5258-5306]
CCTTTGACGTTGGAGTCCACGTTCTTT
[37 nt withheld, positions 5334-5370]
ACCCTATCTCGGTCTATTCTTTTGATTTATAAGGGATTTTGCCGATTTCGGCCTATTGGTTAAAAAATGA
GCTGATTTAACAAAAATTTAACGCGAATTTTAACAAAATATTAACGCTTACAATTTGCCATTCGCCATTC
AGGCTGCGCAACTGTTGGGAAGGGCGATCGGTGCGGGCCTCTT
