>Addgene plasmid #53434 | human MMP-9 promoter | addgene partial sequence | sequence record 83819 | LucNRev 5'-CCTTATGCAGTTGCTCTCC-3'
ATGGCGCCGGGCCTTTCTTTATGTTTTTGGCGTCTTCCATGGTGGCTTTACCAACAGTACCGGAATGCCA
AGCTTACTTAGATCGCAGATCTCGAGCCCCTAGAGGATCCCCAGGAGCACCAGGACCAGGGGCTGCCAGA
GACTCATGGTGAGGGCAGAGGTGTCTGACTGCAGCTGCTGTTGTGGGGGCTTTAAGGAGGCGCTCCTGTG
ACCCCACCCCTCCTTGACAGGCAAGTGCTGACTCAGGGGTCAGGGTGTGTGTGTGTGTGTGTGTGTGTGT
GTGTGTGTGTGTGTGGCAGCACCAGCATGAGAAAGGGCTTACACCACCTCCTCCTCTCTCCACTGCCCGC
AGTCTCCACTGCCAAGTCAGGCAAGACCCCAGACCCGCAGGAAACCGCAGGCCCTCAGGGGAGGGGTAGG
GTTTTGCAAACTGCAGAGCTTGTGGGAACTGTATGAAAGGGAGGGAGGGGGATGAAGCTGGAGGGATCCC
CCATCCCTTGGTCTGAAAGCCTCCAGTGGTCAGCCAAGGGAAAGTGATGGAAGACTCCCTGAGACTTCTT
TCTGAAACTAATGATCCCCCTGGCCCATCCTTGGCCTTTTGCAACACCCCCTCCCAGGTCAGATATCCTC
CCCAAACCCCTCCCCACACTCCAGGCTCTGTCCTCTTTTTCCCTCCCTGACAGCCTTCTTTGACTCAGCT
TCCTCTCCCTGCTTCATCTGGGGGCGGAAGGAATGGGCTCTGCTAGGCAAGGCTGGGGAATTCCACTGGG
GCAACCCCCTGTCTTCCGCAGGCTGAATCTTCAGGGCAGTAAAGGGGACAGTAGCAGCCTCTAGGGGCTA
GCACGCGTAAGAGCTCGGTACCTATCGATAGAGAATGTTCTGGCACCTGCACTTGCACTGGGGGACAGCC
TATTTTTGCTAGTTTGTTTGTTCGTTTTGGTTTTGATGGAGAGCGTATGTTAATACTATCGATTTCACAC
AAAAAAACCAACACAC
